Addgene plasmid #60247: pC1-HyPerRed-mito
Purpose: Mitochondria-targeted genetically encoded hydrogen peroxide indicator with red fluorescence.
Depositing lab: Vsevolod Belousov. Depositing organization: Shemyakin-Ovchinnikov Institute of Bioorganic Chemistry. Publication: Red fluorescent genetically encoded indicator for intracellular hydrogen peroxide. Ermakova YG, Bilan DS, Matlashov ME, Mishina NM, Markvicheva KN, Subach OM, Subach FV, Bogeski I, Hoth M, Enikolopov G, Belousov VV. Nat Commun. 2014 Oct 21;5:5222. doi: 10.1038/ncomms6222. PubMed 25330925.
Backbone
  Vector backbone: pC1
  Backbone size w/o insert (bp): 3931
  Total vector size (bp): 5557
  Vector type: Mammalian Expression
  Selectable markers: Neomycin (select with G418)
Growth in bacteria
  Bacterial resistance: Kanamycin, 50 μg/mL
  Growth temperature: 37°C
  Growth strain: XL1 Blue
  Copy number: High Copy
Gene/Insert
  Gene/Insert name: HyPerRed-mito
  Species: Synthetic
  Insert size (bp): 1626
  Promoter: CMV
  Tag / fusion protein: Mitochondrial targeting signal (N terminal on insert)
  Cloning method: Restriction Enzyme; 5′ cloning site NheI (not destroyed); 3′ cloning site NotI (not destroyed)
  Sequencing primers: 5′ ggtgggaggtctatataag; 3′ cctctacaaatgtggtatgg
Terms and licenses: Academic/Nonprofit Terms; Industry Terms: Not Available to Industry
How to cite: pC1-HyPerRed-mito was a gift from Vsevolod Belousov (Addgene plasmid # 60247 ; http://n2t.net/addgene:60247 ; RRID:Addgene_60247)
