[The description below was written by a language model from this plasmid's Addgene catalogue record and pLannotate feature annotations shown in this document.]
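Description:
pC1-HyPerRed-mito is a mammalian expression plasmid of about 5.6 kb, built on a pC1-type backbone, that encodes a mitochondria-targeted version of HyPerRed, a synthetic, genetically encoded red fluorescent indicator for hydrogen peroxide. It replicates in E. coli at high copy from a ColE1/pUC-type origin and also carries an f1 phage origin. A single NeoR/KanR (Tn5 aminoglycoside phosphotransferase) gene provides selection in both hosts. The bacterial bla (AmpR) promoter immediately upstream drives it for kanamycin resistance in bacteria, while the adjacent SV40 enhancer/early promoter, together with an HSV TK polyadenylation signal, drives it for G418 selection of transfected mammalian cells.

The roughly 1.6 kb insert sits between NheI and NotI sites, downstream of the human CMV immediate-early enhancer and promoter, and is followed by an SV40 polyadenylation signal. The open reading frame begins with the mitochondrial presequence of human cytochrome c oxidase subunit VIII. The annotation detects this presequence twice in succession, one full copy and one near-full-length fragment, consistent with a tandem targeting signal. It is fused to the N terminus of the HyPerRed coding sequence so that the sensor is imported into mitochondria. The small large T antigen, ble and bGH poly(A) fragments in the annotation appear to be backbone remnants or incidental matches rather than functional parts.

Two sequence records, the depositor's sequence and a repository sequencing result, differ by two nucleotides in length and in their start position but show the same feature layout. The construct is intended for transient or stable expression in mammalian cells to image hydrogen peroxide dynamics within mitochondria using red fluorescence.
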