Features (pLannotate 1.2.2; 15 found; start..end, strand, type, name):
     61..364     +  enhancer       CMV enhancer: human cytomegalovirus immediate early enhancer
    365..568     +  promoter       CMV promoter: human cytomegalovirus (CMV) immediate early promoter
    597..671     +  CDS            COX8 presequence: mitochondrial presequence of human cytochrome c oxidase subunit VIII (Rizutto et al., 1989)
    691..764     +  CDS            COX8 presequence (fragment): mitochondrial presequence of human cytochrome c oxidase subunit VIII (Rizutto et al., 1989)
    798..2222    +  CDS            HyPerRed: red fluorescent genetically encoded indicator for H2O2 ()
   2239..2322    +  CDS            large T antigen (fragment): large T antigen from SV40 (simian virus 40)
   2345..2466    +  polyA_signal   SV40 poly(A) signal: SV40 polyadenylation signal
   2500..2928    -  rep_origin     f1 ori (sequence partly withheld): f1 bacteriophage origin of replication; arrow indicates direction of (+) strand synthesis
   2955..3059    +  promoter       AmpR promoter: bla
   3061..3418    +  promoter       SV40 promoter: SV40 enhancer and early promoter
   3453..4247    +  CDS            NeoR/KanR: aminoglycoside phosphotransferase from Tn5; aph(3')-II (or nptII); confers resistance to neomycin, kanamycin, and G418 (Geneticin®)
   4268..4420    +  CDS            ble (fragment): BLE_KLEPN - Experimental evidence at protein level: Swiss-Prot protein existence level 1. Binding protein with a strong affinity to the bleomycin family of antibiotics. Binds to CL990; an antimitotic-antibiotic compound. From Klebsiella pneumoniae.
   4479..4526    +  polyA_signal   HSV TK poly(A) signal: herpes simplex virus thymidine kinase polyadenylation signal (Cole and Stacy, 1985)
   4617..4633    -  polyA_signal   bGH poly(A) signal (fragment): bovine growth hormone polyadenylation signal
   4855..5443    +  rep_origin     ori: high-copy-number ColE1/pMB1/pBR322/pUC origin of replication
>Addgene plasmid #60247 | pC1-HyPerRed-mito | depositor full sequence | sequence record 96509 | pC1-HyPerRed-mito sequence 5557 bps
TAGTTATTAATAGTAATCAATTACGGGGTCATTAGTTCATAGCCCATATATGGAGTTCCGCGTTACATAA
CTTACGGTAAATGGCCCGCCTGGCTGACCGCCCAACGACCCCCGCCCATTGACGTCAATAATGACGTATG
TTCCCATAGTAACGCCAATAGGGACTTTCCATTGACGTCAATGGGTGGAGTATTTACGGTAAACTGCCCA
CTTGGCAGTACATCAAGTGTATCATATGCCAAGTACGCCCCCTATTGACGTCAATGACGGTAAATGGCCC
GCCTGGCATTATGCCCAGTACATGACCTTATGGGACTTTCCTACTTGGCAGTACATCTACGTATTAGTCA
TCGCTATTACCATGGTGATGCGGTTTTGGCAGTACATCAATGGGCGTGGATAGCGGTTTGACTCACGGGG
ATTTCCAAGTCTCCACCCCATTGACGTCAATGGGAGTTTGTTTTGGCACCAAAATCAACGGGACTTTCCA
AAATGTCGTAACAACTCCGCCCCATTGACGCAAATGGGCGGTAGGCGTGTACGGTGGGAGGTCTATATAA
GCAGAGCTGGTTTAGTGAACCGTCAGATCCGCTAGCATGTCCGTCCTGACGCCGCTGCTGCTGCGGGGCT
TGACAGGCTCGGCCCGGCGGCTCCCAGTGCCGCGCGCCAAGATCCATTCGTTGGGGGATCTGTCCGTCCT
GACGCCGCTGCTGCTGCGGGGCTTGACAGGCTCGGCCCGGCGGCTCCCAGTGCCGCGCGCCAAGATCCAT
TCGTTGGGGGATCCACCGGTCGCCACCGAGATGGCGAGCCAGCAGGGCGAGACGATGTCCGGACCGCTGC
ACATTGGTTTGATTCCCACAGTTGGACCGTACCTGCTACCGCATATTATCCCTATGCTGCACCAGACCTT
TCCAAAGCTGGAAATGTATCTGCATGAAGCACAGACCCACCAGTTACTGGCGCAACTGGACAGCGGCAAA
CTCGATTGCGTGATCCTCGCACTGGTGAAAGAGAGCGAAGCATTCATTGAAGTGCCGTTGTTTGATGAGC
CAATGTTGCTGGCTATCTATGAAGATCACCCGTGGGCGAACCGCGAATGCGTACCGATGGCCGATCTGGC
AGGGGAAAAACTGCTGATGCTGGAAGATGGTCACTGTTTGCGCGATCAGGCAATGCCCCGCACGGTTTCC
GAGCGGATGTACCCCGAGGACGGCGCCCTGAAGAGCGAGATCAAGAAGGGGCTGAGGCTGAAGGACGGCG
GCCACTACGCCGCCGAGGTCAAGACCACCTACAAGGCCAAGAAGCCCGTGCAGCTGCCCGGCGCCTACAT
CGTCGACATCAAGTTGGACATCGTGTCCCACAACGAGGACTACACCATCGTGGAACAGTGCGAACGCGCC
GAGGGCCGCCACTCCACCGGCGGCATGGACGAGCTGTACAAGGGAGGTACAGGCGGGAGTCTGGTGAGCA
AGGGCGAGGAGGATAACATGGCCATCATCAAGGAGTTCATGCGCTTCAAGGTGCACATGGAGGGCTCCGT
GAACGGCCACGAGTTCGAGATCGAGGGCGAGGGCGAGGGCCGCCCCTACGAGGCCTTTCAGACCGCTAAG
CTGAAGGTGACCAAGGGTGGCCCCCTGCCCTTCGCCTGGGACATCCTGTCCCCTCAGTTCATGTACGGCT
CCAAGGCCTACATTAAGCACCCAGCCGACATCCCCGACTACTTCAAGCTGTCCTTCCCCGAGGGCTTCAG
GTGGGAGCGCGTGATGAACTTCGAGGACGGCGGCATTATTCACGTTAACCAGGACTCCTCCCTGCAGGAC
GGCGTATTCATCTACAAGGTGAAGCTGCGCGGCACCAACTTCCCCCCCGACGGCCCCGTAATGCAGAAGA
AGACCATGGGCTGGGAGGCTGCCGGGGTGGGTTTCTGTTTTGAAGCCGGGGCGGATGAAGATACACACTT
CCGCGCGACCAGCCTGGAAACTCTGCGCAACATGGTGGCGGCAGGTAGCGGGATCACTTTACTGCCAGCG
CTGGCTGTGCCGCCGGAGCGCAAACGCGATGGGGTTGTTTATCTGCCGTGCATTAAGCCGGAACCACGCC
GCACTATTGGTCTGGTTTATCGTCCTGGCTCACCGCTGCGCAGCCGCTATGAGCAGCTGGCAGAGGCCAT
CCGCGCAAGAATGGATGGCCATTTCGATAAAGTTTTAAAACAGGCGGTTTAAAGCGGCCGCGACTCTAGA
TCATAATCAGCCATACCACATTTGTAGAGGTTTTACTTGCTTTAAAAAACCTCCCACACCTCCCCCTGAA
CCTGAAACATAAAATGAATGCAATTGTTGTTGTTAACTTGTTTATTGCAGCTTATAATGGTTACAAATAA
AGCAATAGCATCACAAATTTCACAAATAAAGCATTTTTTTCACTGCATTCTAGTTGTGGTTTGTCCAAAC
TCATCAATGTATCTTAAGGCGTAAATTGTAAGCGTTAATATTTTGTTAAAATTCGCGTTAAATTTTTGTT
AAATCAGCTCATTTTTTAACCAATAGGCCGAAATCGGCAAAATCCCTTATAAATCAAAAGAATAGACCGA
GATAGGGT
[37 nt withheld, positions 2599-2635]
AAAGAACGTGGACTCCAACGTCAAAGG
[49 nt withheld, positions 2663-2711]
T
[91 nt withheld, positions 2713-2803]
G
[124 nt withheld, positions 2805-2928]
CAGGTGGCACTTTTCGGGGAAATGTGCGCGGAACCCCTATTTGTTTATTTTTCTAAATACATTCAAATAT
GTATCCGCTCATGAGACAATAACCCTGATAAATGCTTCAATAATATTGAAAAAGGAAGAGTCCTGAGGCG
GAAAGAACCAGCTGTGGAATGTGTGTCAGTTAGGGTGTGGAAAGTCCCCAGGCTCCCCAGCAGGCAGAAG
TATGCAAAGCATGCATCTCAATTAGTCAGCAACCAGGTGTGGAAAGTCCCCAGGCTCCCCAGCAGGCAGA
AGTATGCAAAGCATGCATCTCAATTAGTCAGCAACCATAGTCCCGCCCCTAACTCCGCCCATCCCGCCCC
TAACTCCGCCCAGTTCCGCCCATTCTCCGCCCCATGGCTGACTAATTTTTTTTATTTATGCAGAGGCCGA
GGCCGCCTCGGCCTCTGAGCTATTCCAGAAGTAGTGAGGAGGCTTTTTTGGAGGCCTAGGCTTTTGCAAA
GATCGATCAAGAGACAGGATGAGGATCGTTTCGCATGATTGAACAAGATGGATTGCACGCAGGTTCTCCG
GCCGCTTGGGTGGAGAGGCTATTCGGCTATGACTGGGCACAACAGACAATCGGCTGCTCTGATGCCGCCG
TGTTCCGGCTGTCAGCGCAGGGGCGCCCGGTTCTTTTTGTCAAGACCGACCTGTCCGGTGCCCTGAATGA
ACTGCAAGACGAGGCAGCGCGGCTATCGTGGCTGGCCACGACGGGCGTTCCTTGCGCAGCTGTGCTCGAC
GTTGTCACTGAAGCGGGAAGGGACTGGCTGCTATTGGGCGAAGTGCCGGGGCAGGATCTCCTGTCATCTC
ACCTTGCTCCTGCCGAGAAAGTATCCATCATGGCTGATGCAATGCGGCGGCTGCATACGCTTGATCCGGC
TACCTGCCCATTCGACCACCAAGCGAAACATCGCATCGAGCGAGCACGTACTCGGATGGAAGCCGGTCTT
GTCGATCAGGATGATCTGGACGAAGAGCATCAGGGGCTCGCGCCAGCCGAACTGTTCGCCAGGCTCAAGG
CGAGCATGCCCGACGGCGAGGATCTCGTCGTGACCCATGGCGATGCCTGCTTGCCGAATATCATGGTGGA
AAATGGCCGCTTTTCTGGATTCATCGACTGTGGCCGGCTGGGTGTGGCGGACCGCTATCAGGACATAGCG
TTGGCTACCCGTGATATTGCTGAAGAGCTTGGCGGCGAATGGGCTGACCGCTTCCTCGTGCTTTACGGTA
TCGCCGCTCCCGATTCGCAGCGCATCGCCTTCTATCGCCTTCTTGACGAGTTCTTCTGAGCGGGACTCTG
GGGTTCGAAATGACCGACCAAGCGACGCCCAACCTGCCATCACGAGATTTCGATTCCACCGCCGCCTTCT
ATGAAAGGTTGGGCTTCGGAATCGTTTTCCGGGACGCCGGCTGGATGATCCTCCAGCGCGGGGATCTCAT
GCTGGAGTTCTTCGCCCACCCTAGGGGGAGGCTAACTGAAACACGGAAGGAGACAATACCGGAAGGAACC
CGCGCTATGACGGCAATAAAAAGACAGAATAAAACGCACGGTGTTGGGTCGTTTGTTCATAAACGCGGGG
TTCGGTCCCAGGGCTGGCACTCTGTCGATACCCCACCGAGACCCCATTGGGGCCAATACGCCCGCGTTTC
TTCCTTTTCCCCACCCCACCCCCCAAGTTCGGGTGAAGGCCCAGGGCTCGCAGCCAACGTCGGGGCGGCA
GGCCCTGCCATAGCCTCAGGTTACTCATATATACTTTAGATTGATTTAAAACTTCATTTTTAATTTAAAA
GGATCTAGGTGAAGATCCTTTTTGATAATCTCATGACCAAAATCCCTTAACGTGAGTTTTCGTTCCACTG
AGCGTCAGACCCCGTAGAAAAGATCAAAGGATCTTCTTGAGATCCTTTTTTTCTGCGCGTAATCTGCTGC
TTGCAAACAAAAAAACCACCGCTACCAGCGGTGGTTTGTTTGCCGGATCAAGAGCTACCAACTCTTTTTC
CGAAGGTAACTGGCTTCAGCAGAGCGCAGATACCAAATACTGTCCTTCTAGTGTAGCCGTAGTTAGGCCA
CCACTTCAAGAACTCTGTAGCACCGCCTACATACCTCGCTCTGCTAATCCTGTTACCAGTGGCTGCTGCC
AGTGGCGATAAGTCGTGTCTTACCGGGTTGGACTCAAGACGATAGTTACCGGATAAGGCGCAGCGGTCGG
GCTGAACGGGGGGTTCGTGCACACAGCCCAGCTTGGAGCGAACGACCTACACCGAACTGAGATACCTACA
GCGTGAGCTATGAGAAAGCGCCACGCTTCCCGAAGGGAGAAAGGCGGACAGGTATCCGGTAAGCGGCAGG
GTCGGAACAGGAGAGCGCACGAGGGAGCTTCCAGGGGGAAACGCCTGGTATCTTTATAGTCCTGTCGGGT
TTCGCCACCTCTGACTTGAGCGTCGATTTTTGTGATGCTCGTCAGGGGGGCGGAGCCTATGGAAAAACGC
CAGCAACGCGGCCTTTTTACGGTTCCTGGCCTTTTGCTGGCCTTTTGCTCACATGTTCTTTCCTGCGTTA
TCCCCTGATTCTGTGGATAACCGTATTACCGCCATGCAT
