Features (pLannotate 1.2.2; 16 found; start..end, strand, type, name):
      2..305     +  enhancer       CMV enhancer: human cytomegalovirus immediate early enhancer
    306..509     +  promoter       CMV promoter: human cytomegalovirus (CMV) immediate early promoter
    538..612     +  CDS            COX8 presequence: mitochondrial presequence of human cytochrome c oxidase subunit VIII (Rizutto et al., 1989)
    632..705     +  CDS            COX8 presequence (fragment): mitochondrial presequence of human cytochrome c oxidase subunit VIII (Rizutto et al., 1989)
    739..2163    +  CDS            HyPerRed: red fluorescent genetically encoded indicator for H2O2 ()
   2182..2265    +  CDS            large T antigen (fragment): large T antigen from SV40 (simian virus 40)
   2288..2409    +  polyA_signal   SV40 poly(A) signal: SV40 polyadenylation signal
   2443..2871    -  rep_origin     f1 ori (sequence partly withheld): f1 bacteriophage origin of replication; arrow indicates direction of (+) strand synthesis
   2898..3002    +  promoter       AmpR promoter: bla
   3004..3361    +  promoter       SV40 promoter: SV40 enhancer and early promoter
   3396..4190    +  CDS            NeoR/KanR: aminoglycoside phosphotransferase from Tn5; aph(3')-II (or nptII); confers resistance to neomycin, kanamycin, and G418 (Geneticin®)
   4211..4363    +  CDS            ble (fragment): BLE_KLEPN - Experimental evidence at protein level: Swiss-Prot protein existence level 1. Binding protein with a strong affinity to the bleomycin family of antibiotics. Binds to CL990; an antimitotic-antibiotic compound. From Klebsiella pneumoniae.
   4422..4469    +  polyA_signal   HSV TK poly(A) signal: herpes simplex virus thymidine kinase polyadenylation signal (Cole and Stacy, 1985)
   4560..4576    -  polyA_signal   bGH poly(A) signal (fragment): bovine growth hormone polyadenylation signal
   4798..5386    +  rep_origin     ori: high-copy-number ColE1/pMB1/pBR322/pUC origin of replication
   5501..5559    +  enhancer       CMV enhancer (fragment): human cytomegalovirus immediate early enhancer
>Addgene plasmid #60247 | pC1-HyPerRed-mito | addgene full sequence | sequence record 317302 | Addgene NGS Result
GCGTTACATAACTTACGGTAAATGGCCCGCCTGGCTGACCGCCCAACGACCCCCGCCCATTGACGTCAAT
AATGACGTATGTTCCCATAGTAACGCCAATAGGGACTTTCCATTGACGTCAATGGGTGGAGTATTTACGG
TAAACTGCCCACTTGGCAGTACATCAAGTGTATCATATGCCAAGTACGCCCCCTATTGACGTCAATGACG
GTAAATGGCCCGCCTGGCATTATGCCCAGTACATGACCTTATGGGACTTTCCTACTTGGCAGTACATCTA
CGTATTAGTCATCGCTATTACCATGGTGATGCGGTTTTGGCAGTACATCAATGGGCGTGGATAGCGGTTT
GACTCACGGGGATTTCCAAGTCTCCACCCCATTGACGTCAATGGGAGTTTGTTTTGGCACCAAAATCAAC
GGGACTTTCCAAAATGTCGTAACAACTCCGCCCCATTGACGCAAATGGGCGGTAGGCGTGTACGGTGGGA
GGTCTATATAAGCAGAGCTGGTTTAGTGAACCGTCAGATCCGCTAGCATGTCCGTCCTGACGCCGCTGCT
GCTGCGGGGCTTGACAGGCTCGGCCCGGCGGCTCCCAGTGCCGCGCGCCAAGATCCATTCGTTGGGGGAT
CTGTCCGTCCTGACGCCGCTGCTGCTGCGGGGCTTGACAGGCTCGGCCCGGCGGCTCCCAGTGCCGCGCG
CCAAGATCCATTCGTTGGGGGATCCACCGGTCGCCACCGAGATGGCGAGCCAGCAGGGCGAGACGATGTC
CGGACCGCTGCACATTGGTTTGATTCCCACAGTTGGACCGTACCTGCTACCGCATATTATCCCTATGCTG
CACCAGACCTTTCCAAAGCTGGAAATGTATCTGCATGAAGCACAGACCCACCAGTTACTGGCGCAACTGG
ACAGCGGCAAACTCGATTGCGTGATCCTCGCACTGGTGAAAGAGAGCGAAGCATTCATTGAAGTGCCGTT
GTTTGATGAGCCAATGTTGCTGGCTATCTATGAAGATCACCCGTGGGCGAACCGCGAATGCGTACCGATG
GCCGATCTGGCAGGGGAAAAACTGCTGATGCTGGAAGATGGTCACTGTTTGCGCGATCAGGCAATGCCCC
GCACGGTTTCCGAGCGGATGTACCCCGAGGACGGCGCCCTGAAGAGCGAGATCAAGAAGGGGCTGAGGCT
GAAGGACGGCGGCCACTACGCCGCCGAGGTCAAGACCACCTACAAGGCCAAGAAGCCCGTGCAGCTGCCC
GGCGCCTACATCGTCGACATCAAGTTGGACATCGTGTCCCACAACGAGGACTACACCATCGTGGAACAGT
GCGAACGCGCCGAGGGCCGCCACTCCACCGGCGGCATGGACGAGCTGTACAAGGGAGGTACAGGCGGGAG
TCTGGTGAGCAAGGGCGAGGAGGATAACATGGCCATCATCAAGGAGTTCATGCGCTTCAAGGTGCACATG
GAGGGCTCCGTGAACGGCCACGAGTTCGAGATCGAGGGCGAGGGCGAGGGCCGCCCCTACGAGGCCTTTC
AGACCGCTAAGCTGAAGGTGACCAAGGGTGGCCCCCTGCCCTTCGCCTGGGACATCCTGTCCCCTCAGTT
CATGTACGGCTCCAAGGCCTACATTAAGCACCCAGCCGACATCCCCGACTACTTCAAGCTGTCCTTCCCC
GAGGGCTTCAGGTGGGAGCGCGTGATGAACTTCGAGGACGGCGGCATTATTCACGTTAACCAGGACTCCT
CCCTGCAGGACGGCGTATTCATCTACAAGGTGAAGCTGCGCGGCACCAACTTCCCCCCCGACGGCCCCGT
AATGCAGAAGAAGACCATGGGCTGGGAGGCTGCCGGGGTGGGTTTCTGTTTTGAAGCCGGGGCGGATGAA
GATACACACTTCCGCGCGACCAGCCTGGAAACTCTGCGCAACATGGTGGCGGCAGGTAGCGGGATCACTT
TACTGCCAGCGCTGGCTGTGCCGCCGGAGCGCAAACGCGATGGGGTTGTTTATCTGCCGTGCATTAAGCC
GGAACCACGCCGCACTATTGGTCTGGTTTATCGTCCTGGCTCACCGCTGCGCAGCCGCTATGAGCAGCTG
GCAGAGGCCATCCGCGCAAGAATGGATGGCCATTTCGATAAAGTTTTAAAACAGGCGGTTTAATGAGCGG
CCGCGACTCTAGATCATAATCAGCCATACCACATTTGTAGAGGTTTTACTTGCTTTAAAAAACCTCCCAC
ACCTCCCCCTGAACCTGAAACATAAAATGAATGCAATTGTTGTTGTTAACTTGTTTATTGCAGCTTATAA
TGGTTACAAATAAAGCAATAGCATCACAAATTTCACAAATAAAGCATTTTTTTCACTGCATTCTAGTTGT
GGTTTGTCCAAACTCATCAATGTATCTTAAGGCGTAAATTGTAAGCGTTAATATTTTGTTAAAATTCGCG
TTAAATTTTTGTTAAATCAGCTCATTTTTTAACCAATAGGCCGAAATCGGCAAAATCCCTTATAAATCAA
AAGAATAGACCGAGATAGGGT
[37 nt withheld, positions 2542-2578]
AAAGAACGTGGACTCCAACGTCAAAGG
[49 nt withheld, positions 2606-2654]
T
[91 nt withheld, positions 2656-2746]
G
[124 nt withheld, positions 2748-2871]
CAGGTGGCACTTTTCGGGGAAATGTGCGCGGAACCCCTATTTGTTTATTTTTCTAAATACATTCAAATAT
GTATCCGCTCATGAGACAATAACCCTGATAAATGCTTCAATAATATTGAAAAAGGAAGAGTCCTGAGGCG
GAAAGAACCAGCTGTGGAATGTGTGTCAGTTAGGGTGTGGAAAGTCCCCAGGCTCCCCAGCAGGCAGAAG
TATGCAAAGCATGCATCTCAATTAGTCAGCAACCAGGTGTGGAAAGTCCCCAGGCTCCCCAGCAGGCAGA
AGTATGCAAAGCATGCATCTCAATTAGTCAGCAACCATAGTCCCGCCCCTAACTCCGCCCATCCCGCCCC
TAACTCCGCCCAGTTCCGCCCATTCTCCGCCCCATGGCTGACTAATTTTTTTTATTTATGCAGAGGCCGA
GGCCGCCTCGGCCTCTGAGCTATTCCAGAAGTAGTGAGGAGGCTTTTTTGGAGGCCTAGGCTTTTGCAAA
GATCGATCAAGAGACAGGATGAGGATCGTTTCGCATGATTGAACAAGATGGATTGCACGCAGGTTCTCCG
GCCGCTTGGGTGGAGAGGCTATTCGGCTATGACTGGGCACAACAGACAATCGGCTGCTCTGATGCCGCCG
TGTTCCGGCTGTCAGCGCAGGGGCGCCCGGTTCTTTTTGTCAAGACCGACCTGTCCGGTGCCCTGAATGA
ACTGCAAGACGAGGCAGCGCGGCTATCGTGGCTGGCCACGACGGGCGTTCCTTGCGCAGCTGTGCTCGAC
GTTGTCACTGAAGCGGGAAGGGACTGGCTGCTATTGGGCGAAGTGCCGGGGCAGGATCTCCTGTCATCTC
ACCTTGCTCCTGCCGAGAAAGTATCCATCATGGCTGATGCAATGCGGCGGCTGCATACGCTTGATCCGGC
TACCTGCCCATTCGACCACCAAGCGAAACATCGCATCGAGCGAGCACGTACTCGGATGGAAGCCGGTCTT
GTCGATCAGGATGATCTGGACGAAGAGCATCAGGGGCTCGCGCCAGCCGAACTGTTCGCCAGGCTCAAGG
CGAGCATGCCCGACGGCGAGGATCTCGTCGTGACCCATGGCGATGCCTGCTTGCCGAATATCATGGTGGA
AAATGGCCGCTTTTCTGGATTCATCGACTGTGGCCGGCTGGGTGTGGCGGACCGCTATCAGGACATAGCG
TTGGCTACCCGTGATATTGCTGAAGAGCTTGGCGGCGAATGGGCTGACCGCTTCCTCGTGCTTTACGGTA
TCGCCGCTCCCGATTCGCAGCGCATCGCCTTCTATCGCCTTCTTGACGAGTTCTTCTGAGCGGGACTCTG
GGGTTCGAAATGACCGACCAAGCGACGCCCAACCTGCCATCACGAGATTTCGATTCCACCGCCGCCTTCT
ATGAAAGGTTGGGCTTCGGAATCGTTTTCCGGGACGCCGGCTGGATGATCCTCCAGCGCGGGGATCTCAT
GCTGGAGTTCTTCGCCCACCCTAGGGGGAGGCTAACTGAAACACGGAAGGAGACAATACCGGAAGGAACC
CGCGCTATGACGGCAATAAAAAGACAGAATAAAACGCACGGTGTTGGGTCGTTTGTTCATAAACGCGGGG
TTCGGTCCCAGGGCTGGCACTCTGTCGATACCCCACCGAGACCCCATTGGGGCCAATACGCCCGCGTTTC
TTCCTTTTCCCCACCCCACCCCCCAAGTTCGGGTGAAGGCCCAGGGCTCGCAGCCAACGTCGGGGCGGCA
GGCCCTGCCATAGCCTCAGGTTACTCATATATACTTTAGATTGATTTAAAACTTCATTTTTAATTTAAAA
GGATCTAGGTGAAGATCCTTTTTGATAATCTCATGACCAAAATCCCTTAACGTGAGTTTTCGTTCCACTG
AGCGTCAGACCCCGTAGAAAAGATCAAAGGATCTTCTTGAGATCCTTTTTTTCTGCGCGTAATCTGCTGC
TTGCAAACAAAAAAACCACCGCTACCAGCGGTGGTTTGTTTGCCGGATCAAGAGCTACCAACTCTTTTTC
CGAAGGTAACTGGCTTCAGCAGAGCGCAGATACCAAATACTGTTCTTCTAGTGTAGCCGTAGTTAGGCCA
CCACTTCAAGAACTCTGTAGCACCGCCTACATACCTCGCTCTGCTAATCCTGTTACCAGTGGCTGCTGCC
AGTGGCGATAAGTCGTGTCTTACCGGGTTGGACTCAAGACGATAGTTACCGGATAAGGCGCAGCGGTCGG
GCTGAACGGGGGGTTCGTGCACACAGCCCAGCTTGGAGCGAACGACCTACACCGAACTGAGATACCTACA
GCGTGAGCTATGAGAAAGCGCCACGCTTCCCGAAGGGAGAAAGGCGGACAGGTATCCGGTAAGCGGCAGG
GTCGGAACAGGAGAGCGCACGAGGGAGCTTCCAGGGGGAAACGCCTGGTATCTTTATAGTCCTGTCGGGT
TTCGCCACCTCTGACTTGAGCGTCGATTTTTGTGATGCTCGTCAGGGGGGCGGAGCCTATGGAAAAACGC
CAGCAACGCGGCCTTTTTACGGTTCCTGGCCTTTTGCTGGCCTTTTGCTCACATGTTCTTTCCTGCGTTA
TCCCCTGATTCTGTGGATAACCGTATTACCGCCATGCATTAGTTATTAATAGTAATCAATTACGGGGTCA
TTAGTTCATAGCCCATATATGGAGTTCC
