>Addgene plasmid #60247 | pC1-HyPerRed-mito | depositor partial sequence | sequence record 96508 | HyPerRed-mito
ATGTCCGTCCTGACGCCGCTGCTGCTGCGGGGCTTGACAGGCTCGGCCCGGCGGCTCCCAGTGCCGCGCG
CCAAGATCCATTCGTTGGGGGATCTGTCCGTCCTGACGCCGCTGCTGCTGCGGGGCTTGACAGGCTCGGC
CCGGCGGCTCCCAGTGCCGCGCGCCAAGATCCATTCGTTGGGGGATCCACCGGTCGCCACCGAGATGGCG
AGCCAGCAGGGCGAGACGATGTCCGGACCGCTGCACATTGGTTTGATTCCCACAGTTGGACCGTACCTGC
TACCGCATATTATCCCTATGCTGCACCAGACCTTTCCAAAGCTGGAAATGTATCTGCATGAAGCACAGAC
CCACCAGTTACTGGCGCAACTGGACAGCGGCAAACTCGATTGCGTGATCCTCGCACTGGTGAAAGAGAGC
GAAGCATTCATTGAAGTGCCGTTGTTTGATGAGCCAATGTTGCTGGCTATCTATGAAGATCACCCGTGGG
CGAACCGCGAATGCGTACCGATGGCCGATCTGGCAGGGGAAAAACTGCTGATGCTGGAAGATGGTCACTG
TTTGCGCGATCAGGCAATGCCCCGCACGGTTTCCGAGCGGATGTACCCCGAGGACGGCGCCCTGAAGAGC
GAGATCAAGAAGGGGCTGAGGCTGAAGGACGGCGGCCACTACGCCGCCGAGGTCAAGACCACCTACAAGG
CCAAGAAGCCCGTGCAGCTGCCCGGCGCCTACATCGTCGACATCAAGTTGGACATCGTGTCCCACAACGA
GGACTACACCATCGTGGAACAGTGCGAACGCGCCGAGGGCCGCCACTCCACCGGCGGCATGGACGAGCTG
TACAAGGGAGGTACAGGCGGGAGTCTGGTGAGCAAGGGCGAGGAGGATAACATGGCCATCATCAAGGAGT
TCATGCGCTTCAAGGTGCACATGGAGGGCTCCGTGAACGGCCACGAGTTCGAGATCGAGGGCGAGGGCGA
GGGCCGCCCCTACGAGGCCTTTCAGACCGCTAAGCTGAAGGTGACCAAGGGTGGCCCCCTGCCCTTCGCC
TGGGACATCCTGTCCCCTCAGTTCATGTACGGCTCCAAGGCCTACATTAAGCACCCAGCCGACATCCCCG
ACTACTTCAAGCTGTCCTTCCCCGAGGGCTTCAGGTGGGAGCGCGTGATGAACTTCGAGGACGGCGGCAT
TATTCACGTTAACCAGGACTCCTCCCTGCAGGACGGCGTATTCATCTACAAGGTGAAGCTGCGCGGCACC
AACTTCCCCCCCGACGGCCCCGTAATGCAGAAGAAGACCATGGGCTGGGAGGCTGCCGGGGTGGGTTTCT
GTTTTGAAGCCGGGGCGGATGAAGATACACACTTCCGCGCGACCAGCCTGGAAACTCTGCGCAACATGGT
GGCGGCAGGTAGCGGGATCACTTTACTGCCAGCGCTGGCTGTGCCGCCGGAGCGCAAACGCGATGGGGTT
GTTTATCTGCCGTGCATTAAGCCGGAACCACGCCGCACTATTGGTCTGGTTTATCGTCCTGGCTCACCGC
TGCGCAGCCGCTATGAGCAGCTGGCAGAGGCCATCCGCGCAAGAATGGATGGCCATTTCGATAAAGTTTT
AAAACAGGCGGTTTAA
