>Addgene plasmid #60247 | pC1-HyPerRed-mito | addgene partial sequence | sequence record 98388 | CMV-F 5'-CGCAAATGGGCGGTAGGCGTG-3'
AGTGAACCGTCAGATCCGCTAGCATGTCCGTCCTGACGCCGCTGCTGCTGCGGGGCTTGACAGGCTCGGC
CCGGCGGCTCCCAGTGCCGCGCGCCAAGATCCATTCGTTGGGGGATCTGTCCGTCCTGACGCCGCTGCTG
CTGCGGGGCTTGACAGGCTCGGCCCGGCGGCTCCCAGTGCCGCGCGCCAAGATCCATTCGTTGGGGGATC
CACCGGTCGCCACCGAGATGGCGAGCCAGCAGGGCGAGACGATGTCCGGACCGCTGCACATTGGTTTGAT
TCCCACAGTTGGACCGTACCTGCTACCGCATATTATCCCTATGCTGCACCAGACCTTTCCAAAGCTGGAA
ATGTATCTGCATGAAGCACAGACCCACCAGTTACTGGCGCAACTGGACAGCGGCAAACTCGATTGCGTGA
TCCTCGCACTGGTGAAAGAGAGCGAAGCATTCATTGAAGTGCCGTTGTTTGATGAGCCAATGTTGCTGGC
TATCTATGAAGATCACCCGTGGGCGAACCGCGAATGCGTACCGATGGCCGATCTGGCAGGGGAAAAACTG
CTGATGCTGGAAGATGGTCACTGTTTGCGCGATCAGGCAATGCCCCGCACGGTTTCCGAGCGGATGTACC
CCGAGGACGGCGCCCTGAAGAGCGAGATCAAGAAGGGGCTGAGGCTGAAGGACGGCGGCCACTACGCCGC
CGAGGTCAAGACCACCTACAAGGCCAAGAAGCCCGTGCAGCTGCCCGGCGCCTACATCGTCGACATCAAG
TTGGACATCGTGTCCCACAACGAGGACTACACCATCGTGGAACAGTGCGAACGCGCCGAGGGCCGCCACT
CCACCGGCGGCATGGACG
