>Addgene plasmid #60247 | pC1-HyPerRed-mito | addgene partial sequence | sequence record 98524 | SV40pA-R 5'-GAAATTTGTGATGCTATTGC-3'
AAGTTAACAACAACAATTGCATTCATTTTATGTTTCAGGTTCAGGGGGAGGTGTGGGAGGTTTTTTAAAG
CAAGTAAAACCTCTACAAATGTGGTATGGCTGATTATGATCTAGAGTCGCGGCCGCTCATTAAACCGCCT
GTTTTAAAACTTTATCGAAATGGCCATCCATTCTTGCGCGGATGGCCTCTGCCAGCTGCTCATAGCGGCT
GCGCAGCGGTGAGCCAGGACGATAAACCAGACCAATAGTGCGGCGTGGTTCCGGCTTAATGCACGGCAGA
TAAACAACCCCATCGCGTTTGCGCTCCGGCGGCACAGCCAGCGCTGGCAGTAAAGTGATCCCGCTACCTG
CCGCCACCATGTTGCGCAGAGTTTCCAGGCTGGTCGCGCGGAAGTGTGTATCTTCATCCGCCCCGGCTTC
AAAACAGAAACCCACCCCGGCAGCCTCCCAGCCCATGGTCTTCTTCTGCATTACGGGGCCGTCGGGGGGG
AAGTTGGTGCCGCGCAGCTTCACCTTGTAGATGAATACGCCGTCCTGCAGGGAGGAGTCCTGGTTAACGT
GAATAATGCCGCCGTCCTCGAAGTTCATCACGCGCTCCCACCTGAAGCCCTCGGGGAAGGACAGCTTGAA
GTAGTCGGGGATGTCGGCTGGGTGCTTAATGTAGGCCTTGGAGCCGTACATGAACTGAGGGGACAGGATG
TCCCAGGCGAAGGGCAGGGGGCCACCCTTGGTCACCTTCAGCTTAGCGGTCTGAAAGGCCTCGTAGGGGC
GGCCCTCGCCCTCGCCCTCGATCTCGAACTCGTGGCCGTTCACGGAGCCCTCCATGTGCACCTTGAAGCG
CATGAACTCCTTGATGATGGCCATGTTATCCTCCTCGCCCTTGCTCACCA
